Addgene plasmid #54899: mApple-Farnesyl-5
Purpose: Localization: Plasma Membrane, Excitation: 568, Emission: 592
Depositing lab: Michael Davidson. Depositing organization: Florida State University, Tallahassee.
Backbone
  Vector backbone: mApple
  Backbone size w/o insert (bp): 4750
  Vector type: Mammalian Expression
  Selectable markers: Neomycin (select with G418)
Growth in bacteria
  Bacterial resistance: Kanamycin, 50 μg/mL
  Growth temperature: 37°C
  Growth strain: DH5alpha
  Copy number: High Copy
Gene/Insert
  Gene/Insert name: Farnesyl (alt name: NM_001130442.1)
  Species: H. sapiens (human)
  Mutation: encodes final 20 aa of NM_001130442.1
  Entrez Gene: HRAS (a.k.a. C-BAS/HAS, C-H-RAS, C-HA-RAS1, CTLO, H-RASIDX, HAMSV, HRAS1, RASH1, p21ras)
  Promoter: CMV
  Tag / fusion protein: mApple (N terminal on backbone)
  Cloning method: Unknown
  Sequencing primers: 5′ CMV-F; 3′ SV40pA-R
Terms and licenses: Academic/Nonprofit Terms; Industry Terms: Not Available to Industry
Depositor comments: . Excitation = 568; Emission = 592
How to cite: mApple-Farnesyl-5 was a gift from Michael Davidson (Addgene plasmid # 54899 ; http://n2t.net/addgene:54899 ; RRID:Addgene_54899)
