[The description below was written by a language model from this plasmid's Addgene catalogue record.]
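Description:
mApple-Farnesyl-5 is a mammalian expression plasmid that produces a plasma-membrane-targeted red fluorescent protein. It is built on an mApple backbone of about 4.75 kb, is maintained as a high-copy plasmid in E. coli under kanamycin selection, and carries a neomycin resistance marker so that transfected mammalian cells can be selected with G418. The record does not list the origin of replication or other backbone features, and no feature table is provided, so details beyond the catalogue fields cannot be confirmed.

The payload is a fusion driven by the CMV promoter, a strong constitutive promoter in most mammalian cell types. mApple sits at the N terminus, contributed by the backbone, and is followed by a short insert encoding the final 20 amino acids of human HRAS. This C-terminal segment of HRAS contains the CAAX-type lipidation signal, which directs farnesylation, and neighbouring residues that are also lipid-modified. Together these modifications anchor an otherwise soluble protein to the inner leaflet of the plasma membrane. Placing the signal at the extreme C terminus of the fusion is necessary for it to be recognised and processed. The use of an SV40 polyA reverse sequencing primer suggests that an SV40 polyadenylation signal lies downstream of the cassette.

The construct is intended as a plasma membrane localisation marker for fluorescence microscopy in live or fixed cells. The recorded excitation and emission maxima are 568 nm and 592 nm, which makes it suitable for outlining cell boundaries or for pairing with green or other spectrally distinct reporters in multicolour imaging.
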