>Addgene plasmid #54899 | mApple-Farnesyl-5 | depositor partial sequence | sequence record 85289 | insert sequence
TCCGCCCCATTGACGCAAATGGGCGGTAGGCGTGTACGGTGGGAGGTCTATATAAGCAGAGCTGGTTTAG
TGAACCGTCAGATCCGCTAGCGCTACCGGTCGCCACCATGGTGAGCAAGGGCGAGGAGAATAACATGGCC
ATCATCAAGGAGTTCATGCGCTTCAAGGTGCACATGGAGGGCTCCGTGAACGGCCACGAGTTCGAGATCG
AGGGCGAGGGCGAGGGCCGCCCCTACGAGGCCTTTCAGACCGCTAAGCTGAAGGTGACCAAGGGTGGCCC
CCTGCCCTTCGCCTGGGACATCCTGTCCCCTCAGTTCATGTACGGCTCCAAGGTCTACATTAAGCACCCA
GCCGACATCCCCGACTACTTCAAGCTGTCCTTCCCCGAGGGCTTCAGGTGGGAGCGCGTGATGAACTTCG
AGGACGGCGGCATTATTCACGTTAACCAGGACTCCTCCCTGCAGGACGGCGTGTTCATCTACAAGGTGAA
GCTGCGCGGCACCAACTTCCCCTCCGACGGCCCCGTAATGCAGAAGAAGACCATGGGCTGGGAGGCCTCC
GAGGAGCGGATGTACCCCGAGGACGGCGCCCTGAAGAGCGAGATCAAGAAGAGGCTGAAGCTGAAGGACG
GCGGCCACTACGCCGCCGAGGTCAAGACCACCTACAAGGCCAAGAAGCCCGTGCAGCTGCCCGGCGCCTA
CATCGTCGACATCAAGTTGGACATCGTGTCCCACAACGAGGACTACACCATCGTGGAACAGTACGAACGC
GCCGAGGGCCGCCACTCCACCGGCGGCATGGACGAGCTGTACAAGTCCGGACTCAGATCTAAGCTGAACC
CTCCTGATGAGAGTGGCCCCGGCTGCATGAGCTGCAAGTGTGTGCTCTCCTGAGAATTCTGCAGTCGACG
GTACCGCGGGCCCGGGATCCACCGGATCTAGATAACTGATCATAATCAGCCATACCACATTTGTAGAGGT
TTTACTTGCTTTAA
