>Addgene plasmid #54899 | mApple-Farnesyl-5 | addgene partial sequence | sequence record 97662 | SV40pA-R 5'-GAAATTTGTGATGCTATTGC-3'
AGTTAACAACAACAATTGCATTCATTTTATGTTTCAGGTTCAGGGGGAGGTGTGGGAGGTTTTTTAAAGC
AAGTAAAACCTCTACAAATGTGGTATGGCTGATTATGATCAGTTATCTAGATCCGGTGGATCCCGGGCCC
GCGGTACCGTCGACTGCAGAATTCTCAGGAGAGCACACACTTGCAGCTCATGCAGCCGGGGCCACTCTCA
TCAGGAGGGTTCAGCTTAGATCTGAGTCCGGACTTGTACAGCTCGTCCATGCCGCCGGTGGAGTGGCGGC
CCTCGGCGCGTTCGTACTGTTCCACGATGGTGTAGTCCTCGTTGTGGGACACGATGTCCAACTTGATGTC
GACGATGTAGGCGCCGGGCAGCTGCACGGGCTTCTTGGCCTTGTAGGTGGTCTTGACCTCGGCGGCGTAG
TGGCCGCCGTCCTTCAGCTTCAGCCTCTTCTTGATCTCGCTCTTCAGGGCGCCGTCCTCGGGGTACATCC
GCTCCTCGGAGGCCTCCCAGCCCATGGTCTTCTTCTGCATTACGGGGCCGTCGGAGGGGAAGTTGGTGCC
GCGCAGCTTCACCTTGTAGATGAACACGCCGTCCTGCAGGGAGGAGTCCTGGTTAACGTGAATAATGCCG
CCGTCCTCGAAGTTCATCACGCGCTCCCACCTGAAGCCCTCGGGGAAGGACAGCTTGAAGTAGTCGGGGA
TGTCGGCTGGGTGCTTAATGTAGACCTTGGAGCCGTACATGAACTGAGGGGACAGGATGTCCCAGGCGAA
